>Addgene plasmid #148101 | pnYC-NpM-NcPAN2_1-351_Y | depositor full sequence | sequence record 290548 | Full Sequence
GGTATGGCAATGAAAGACGGTGAGCTGGTGATATGGGATAGTGTTCACCCTTGTTACACCGTTTTCCATG
AGCAAACTGAAACGTTTTCATCGCTCTGGAGTGAATACCACGACGATTTCCGGCAGTTTCTACACATATA
TTCGCAAGATGTGGCGTGTTACGGTGAAAACCTGGCCTATTTCCCTAAAGGGTTTATTGAGAATATGTTT
TTCGTCTCAGCCAATCCCTGGGTGAGTTTCACCAGTTTTGATTTAAACGTGGCCAATATGGACAACTTCT
TCGCCCCCGTTTTCACCATGGGCAAATATTATACGCAAGGCGACAAGGTGCTGATGCCGCTGGCGATTCA
GGTTCATCATGCCGTCTGTGATGGCTTCCATGTCGGCAGAATGCTTAATGAATTACAACAGTACTGCGAT
GAGTGGCAGGGCGGGGCGTAATTTTTTTAAGGCAGTTATTGGTGCCCTTAAACGCCTGGTGCTACGCCTG
AATAAGTGATAATAAGCGGATGAATGGCAGAAATTCGAAAGCAAATTCGACCCGGTCGTCGGTTCAGGGC
AGGGTCGTTAAATAGCCGCTTATGTCTATTGCTGGTTTACCGGTTTATTGACTACCGGAAGCAGTGTGAC
CGTGTGCTTCTCAAATGCCTGAGGCCAGTTTGCTCAGGCTCTCCCCGTGGAGGTAATAATTGACGATATG
ATCATTTATTCTGCCTCCCAGAGCCTGATAAAAACGGTTAGCGCTTCGTTAATACAGATGTAGGTGTTCC
ACAGGGTAGCCAGCAGCATCCTGCGATGCAGATCCGGAACATAATGGTGCAGGGCGCTTGTTTCGGCGTG
GGTATGGTGGCAGGCCCCGTGGCCGGGGGACTGTTGGGCGCTGCCGGCACCTGTCCTACGAGTTGCATGA
TAAAGAAGACAGTCATAAGTGCGGCGACGATAGTCATGCCCCGCGCCCACCGGAAGGAGCTACCGGACAG
CGGTGCGGACTGTTGTAACTCAGAATAAGAAATGAGGCCGCTCATGGCGTTGACTCTCAGTCATAGTATC
GTGGTATCACCGGTTGGTTCCACTCTCTGTTGCGGGCAACTTCAGCAGCACGTAGGGGACTTCCGCGTTT
CCAGACTTTACGAAACACGGAAACCGAAGACCATTCATGTTGTTGCTCAGGTCGCAGACGTTTTGCAGCA
GCAGTCGCTTCACGTTCGCTCGCGTATCGGTGATTCATTCTGCTAACCAGTAAGGCAACCCCGCCAGCCT
AGCCGGGTCCTCAACGACAGGAGCACGATCATGCGCACCCGTGGCCAGGACCCAACGCTGCCCGAGATGC
GCCGCGTGCGGCTGCTGGAGATGGCGGACGCGATGGATATGTTCTGCCAAGGGTTGGTTTGCGCATTCAC
AGTTCTCCGCAAGAATTGATTGGCTCCAATTCTTGGAGTGGTGAATCCGTTAGCGAGGTGCCGCCGGCTT
CCATTCAGGTCGAGGTGGCCCGGCTCCATGCACCGCGACGCAACGCGGGGAGGCAGACAAGGTATAGGGC
GGCGCCTACAATCCATGCCAACCCGTTCCATGTGCTCGCCGAGGCGGCATAAATCGCCGTGACGATCAGC
GGTCCAGTGATCGAAGTTAGGCTGGTAAGAGCCGCGAGCGATCCTTGAAGCTGTCCCTGATGGTCGTCAT
CTACCTGCCTGGACAGCATGGCCTGCAACGCGGGCATCCCGATGCCGCCGGAAGCGAGAAGAATCATAAT
GGGGAAGGCCATCCAGCCTCGCGTCGCGAACGCCAGCAAGACGTAGCCCAGCGCGTCGGCCGCCATGCCG
GCGATAATGGCCTGCTTCTCGCCGAAACGTTTGGTGGCGGGACCAGTGACGAAGGCTTGAGCGAGGGCGT
GCAAGATTCCGAATACCGCAAGCGACAGGCCGATCATCGTCGCGCTCCAGCGAAAGCGGTCCTCGCCGAA
AATGACCCAGAGCGCTGCCGGCACCTGTCCTACGAGTTGCATGATAAAGAAGACAGTCATAAGTGCGGCG
ACGATAGTCATGCCCCGCGCCCACCGGAAGGAGCTGACTGGGTTGAAGGCTCTCAAGGGCATCGGTCGAC
GCTCTCCCTTATGCGACTCCTGCATTAGGAAGCAGCCCAGTAGTAGGTTGAGGCCGTTGAGCACCGCCGC
CGCAAGGAATGGTGCATGCAAGGAGATGGCGCCCAACAGTCCCCCGGCCACGGGGCCTGCCACCATACCC
ACGCCGAAACAAGCGCTCATGAGCCCGAAGTGGCGAGCCCGATCTTCCCCATCGGTGATGTCGGCGATAT
AGGCGCCAGCAACCGCACCTGTGGCGCCGGTGATGCCGGCCACGATGCGTCCGGCGTAGAGGATCAGACT
AAGATCTCGATCCCGCGAAATTAATACGACTCACTATAGGGGAATTGTGAGCGGATAACAATTCCCCACT
AGTAATAATTTTGTTTAACTTTAAGAAGGAGATATACCATGGAAACTGAAGAAGGTAAACTGGTAATCTG
GATTAACGGCGATAAAGGCTATAACGGTCTCGCTGAAGTCGGTAAGAAATTCGAGAAAGATACCGGAATT
AAAGTCACCGTTGAGCATCCGGATAAACTGGAAGAGAAATTCCCACAGGTTGCGGCAACTGGCGATGGCC
CTGACATTATCTTCTGGGCACACGACCGCTTTGGTGGCTACGCTCAATCTGGCCTGTTGGCTGAAATCAC
CCCGGACAAAGCGTTCCAGGACAAGCTGTATCCGTTTACCTGGGATGCCGTACGTTACAACGGCAAGCTG
ATTGCTTACCCGATCGCTGTTGAAGCGTTATCGCTGATTTATAACAAAGACCTGCTGCCGAACCCGCCAA
AAACCTGGGAAGAGATCCCGGCGCTGGATAAAGAACTGAAAGCGAAAGGTAAGAGCGCCCTGATGTTCAA
CCTGCAAGAACCGTACTTCACCTGGCCGCTGATTGCTGCTGACGGGGGTTATGCGTTCAAGTATGAAAAC
GGCAAGTACGACATTAAAGACGTGGGCGTGGATAACGCTGGCGCGAAAGCGGGTCTGACCTTCCTGGTTG
ACCTGATTAAAAACAAACACATGAATGCAGACACCGATTACTCCATCGCAGAAGCTGCCTTTAATAAAGG
CGAAACAGCGATGACCATCAACGGCCCGTGGGCATGGTCCAACATCGACACCAGCAAAGTGAATTATGGT
GTAACGGTACTGCCGACCTTCAAGGGTCAACCATCCAAACCGTTCGTTGGCGTGCTGAGCGCAGGTATTA
ACGCCGCCAGTCCGAACAAAGAGCTGGCAAAAGAGTTCCTCGAAAACTATCTGCTGACTGATGAAGGTCT
GGAAGCGGTTAATAAAGACAAACCGCTGGGTGCCGTAGCGCTGAAGTCTTACGAGGAAGAGTTGGCGAAA
GATCCACGTATTGCCGCCACGATGGAAAACGCCCAGAAAGGTGAAATCATGCCGAACATCCCGCAGATGT
CCGCTTTCTGGTATGCCGTGCGTACTGCGGTGATCAACGCCGCCAGCGGTCGTCAGACTGTCGATGAAGC
CCTTAAAGACGCGCAGACTGGTACCGGCAGCGGCCTGGAAGTTCTGTTCCAGGGGCCCCATATGATGGAT
TCTCGGGATTGGACCCAGCTGGGCTGTGTTGCCTACCCGTCACCAATCCATCCAGACTACCATGCCGGAC
CCGCGTCGACAATAGCCTTCGACAACCAAGATGAGCTGCTATGGATCGGCACCCAAAAGGGCTTTGCCGG
CTCTTTCATCGGCCGCGAGCTCAAGCGATTCACTGCCTTCCGAATACACCCCGAAACCGACGGTCCCCTC
CGCCAATTCCTCTTCGTCGACAAGGGCGTCATCTTCCTCGGAAGCCGGAGCGTCTACATGGCAGCACGTA
GTGGCGTGCCCATCTGGAGTATCCGCCATGAGTCCATGCAGGATCTGCGTGCCATGTCCTTCACCAGCAA
GGGGACCTCCGAGATCCTCGTGGCCGGCTGGCAGAACAAGATGTTGGTGATTGACGTCAACAAGGGTGAG
GTCGTCAAGGAGCTCCCGACACAAGATCAGTACTCCTTCCTCAAGATGAGCCGGTACATTTGCGCGGCAA
CGAACAAGGGCACCGTCAACATACTGGACCCTATCACTTTTACTATCAAGAAACAATGGCAGGCCCACGG
GGCTTTCATCAACGATCTGGACACGTCCAACGACTTTATTGTCACCTGCGGTGGCTCACACAGGCAGACA
CACAACACCCCGGCCATACTCGACCCTTACGTCAAGGTGTTTGACCTGAAGAACATGAGTGCTATGAACC
CAGTTCCCTTTGCGCCGCTGGCCGCTCACGTGAGGATGCACCCGAGGATGTTGACAACGGCCATTGTCGT
CAACCAGGCGGGCCAGATCCACGTGACGGATCTGTTGAATCCAAGCAACAGCCAGGTCTGCTACACGCAG
CCTCAGGGCGTGGTGCTACATTTCGATGTGTCGAGAACCGGAGAAGGAAAAGCGCTTGCGGATAACAAGC
ACAACACCTACGTCTGGGGATCGCCCAACAAGATCCAGTTTACCGAGATAGGAATCCCGCCTCGGTTGCC
GGACCCTCCCCAGCCGTCATTGTTGCCGCCAGATCCAGACATGTTGGAGGAATTACCCCTGAGCCGCTGA
GCTAGCCCTAGGAGATCCGGCTGCTAACAAAGCCCGAAAGGAAGCTGAGTTGGCTGCTGCCACCGCTGAG
CAATAACTAGCATAACCCCTTGGGGCCTCTAAACGGGTCTTGAGGGGTTTTTTGCTGAAAGGAGGAACTA
TATCCGGATATCCCGCAAGAGGCCCGGCAGTACCGGCATAACCAAGCCTATGCCTACAGCATCCAGGGTG
ACGGTGCCGAGGATGACGATGAGCGCATTGTTAGATTTCATACACGGTGCCTGACTGCGTTAGCAATTTA
ACTGTGATAAACTACCGCATTAAAGCTTATCGATGATAAGCTGTCAAACATGAGAATTACAACTTATATC
GTATGGGGCTGACTTCAGGTGCTACATTTGAAGAGATAAATTGCACTGAAATCAAGAAATATTTTATCTG
ATTAATAAGATGATCTTCTTGAGATCGTTTTGGTCTGCGCGTAATCTCTTGCTCTGAAAACGAAAAAACC
GCCTTGCAGGGCGGTTTTTCGAAGGTTCTCTGAGCTACCAACTCTTTGAACCGAGGTAACTGGCTTGGAG
GAGCGCAGTCACCAAAACTTGTCCTTTCAGTTTAGCCTTAACCGGCGCATGACTTCAAGACTAACTCCTC
TAAATCAATTACCAGTGGCTGCTGCCAGTGGTGCTTTTGCATGTCTTTCCGGGTTGGACTCAAGACGATA
GTTACCGGATAAGGCGCAGCGGTCGGACTGAACGGGGGGTTCGTGCATACAGTCCAGCTTGGAGCGAACT
GCCTACCCGGAACTGAGTGTCAGGCGTGGAATGAGACAAACGCGGCCATAACAGCGGAATGACACCGGTA
AACCGAAAGGCAGGAACAGGAGAGCGCACGAGGGAGCCGCCAGGGGGAAACGCCTGGTATCTTTATAGTC
CTGTCGGGTTTCGCCACCACTGATTTGAGCGTCAGATTTCGTGATGCTTGTCAGGGGGGCGGAGCCTATG
GAAAAACGGCTTTGCCGCGGCCCTCTCACTTCCCTGTTAAGTATCTTCCTGGCATCTTCCAGGAAATCTC
CGCCCCGTTCGTAAGCCATTTCCGCTCGCCGCAGTCGAACGACCGAGCGTAGCGAGTCAGTGAGCGAGGA
AGCGGAATATATCCTGTATCACATATTCTGCTGACGCACCGGTGCAGCCTTTTTTCTCCTGCCACATGAA
GCACTTCACTGACACCCTCATCAGTGCCAACATAGTAAGCCAGTATACACTCCCCTAGCGCTGATGTCCG
GCGGTGCTTTTGCCGTTACGCACCACCCCGTCAGTAGCTGAACAGGAGGGACAGCTGATAGAAACAGAAG
CCACTGGAGCACCTCAAAAACACCATCATACACTAAATCAGTAAGTTGGCAGCATCACCCGACGCACTTT
GCGCCGAATAAATACCTGTGACGGAAGATCACTTCGCAGAATAAATAAATCCTGGTGTCCCTGTTGATAC
CGGGAAGCCCTGGGCCAACTTTTGGCGAAAATGAGACGTTGATCGGCACGTAAGAGGTTCCAACTTTCAC
CATAATGAAATAAGATCACTACCGGGCGTATTTTTTGAGTTATCGAGATTTTCAGGAGCTAAGGAAGCTA
AAATGGAGAAAAAAATCACTGGATATACCACCGTTGATATATCCCAATGGCATCGTAAAGAACATTTTGA
GGCATTTCAGTCAGTTGCTCAATGTACCTATAACCAGACCGTTCAGCTGGATATTACGGCCTTTTTAAAG
ACCGTAAAGAAAAATAAGCACAAGTTTTATCCGGCCTTTATTCACATTCTTGCCCGCCTGATGAATGCTC
ATCCGGAATTC
Features (pLannotate 1.2.2; 18 found; start..end, strand, type, name):
    739..834     -  CDS            resD (fragment): REDF_ECOLI - Also known as D. Protein inferred from homology: Swiss-Prot protein existence level 3. Acts as a repressor of transcription and as a site-specific resolvase that cleaves at the RfsF site. From Escherichia coli (strain K12).
    824..881     +  CDS            TcR (fragment): tetracycline efflux protein; tet; confers resistance to tetracycline
    878..971     -  CDS            TcR (fragment): tetracycline efflux protein; tet; confers resistance to tetracycline
   1475..2375    -  CDS            TcR (fragment): tetracycline efflux protein; tet; confers resistance to tetracycline
   2402..2420    +  promoter       T7 promoter: promoter for bacteriophage T7 RNA polymerase
   2421..2445    +  protein_bind   lac operator: The lac repressor binds to the lac operator to inhibit transcription in E. coli. This inhibition can be relieved by adding lactose or isopropyl-β-D-thiogalactopyranoside (IPTG). lac repressor encoded by lacI
   2460..2482    +  RBS            RBS: efficient ribosome binding site from bacteriophage T7 gene 10 (Olins and Rangwala, 1989)
   2493..3589    +  CDS            MBP (fragment): maltose binding protein from E. coli; malE (mutated); This version of the gene does not encode a signal sequence, so MBP will remain in the cytosol.
   3635..4687    +  CDS            par-1 (fragment): PAN2_NEUCR - Also known as pan2 From Neurospora crassa (strain ATCC 24698 / 74-OR23-1A / CBS 708.71 / DSM 1257 / FGSC 987).
   4710..4759    +  CDS            SET1 (fragment): solubility-enhancement tag derived from T7 phage gene 10B
   4767..4814    +  terminator     T7 terminator: transcription terminator for bacteriophage T7 RNA polymerase
   4837..4941    -  CDS            TcR (fragment): tetracycline efflux protein; tet; confers resistance to tetracycline
   4989..5017    -  promoter       tet promoter: E. coli promoter for tetracycline efflux protein gene
   5129..5674    +  rep_origin     p15A ori: Plasmids containing the medium-copy-number p15A origin of replication can be propagated in E. coli cells that contain a second plasmid with the ColE1 origin.
   5762..5817    +  rep_origin     RSF ori (fragment): Plasmids containing the RSF 1030 origin of replication can be propagated in E. coli cells that contain additional plasmids with compatible origins.
   5936..6079    -  mobile_element IS1 (fragment): prokaryotic transposable element IS1
   6200..6302    +  promoter       cat promoter: promoter of the E. coli cat gene encoding chloramphenicol acetyltransferase
   6303..441     +  CDS            CmR (across the origin): chloramphenicol acetyltransferase; cat; confers resistance to chloramphenicol
