[The description below was written by a language model from this plasmid's Addgene catalogue record and pLannotate feature annotations shown in this document.]
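Description:
pnYC-NpM-NcPAN2_1-351_Y is a 6.5 kb bacterial expression plasmid for producing an N-terminal fragment (residues 1–351) of the PAN2 deadenylase subunit from Neurospora crassa in E. coli. The catalogue lists the backbone as unknown. The annotated features (p15A origin, chloramphenicol acetyltransferase gene with its cat promoter, an IS1 remnant, and several disrupted pieces of the tetracycline resistance gene with the tet promoter) suggest a pACYC-type vector in which the expression cassette interrupts the TcR gene. Selection is by chloramphenicol, and the record describes the plasmid as low copy. The p15A replicon is compatible with ColE1-type origins, so the plasmid can in principle be maintained alongside a second expression vector for co-expression of binding partners, although the record does not state this use explicitly.

The expression cassette is driven by a T7 promoter under lac operator control, followed by the T7 gene 10 ribosome binding site, so transcription requires a host supplying T7 RNA polymerase and is inducible with IPTG. No lacI gene is annotated on the plasmid. The open reading frame begins with a signal-sequence-free maltose binding protein, which stays in the cytosol and serves as an N-terminal solubility and affinity tag. It continues into the PAN2 fragment and ends upstream of a T7 terminator. A short match to a T7 gene 10B-derived solubility tag lies between the insert and the terminator, but it may simply be vector-derived sequence. The associated work concerns assembly of the PAN2–PAN3 deadenylation complex, consistent with use of this construct to make recombinant protein for biochemical or structural studies. The depositor notes that the supplied sequence may be theoretical.
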