Addgene plasmid #148101: pnYC-NpM-NcPAN2_1-351_Y
Purpose: Bacterial Expression of NcPAN2_1-351
Depositing lab: Elisa Izaurralde. Depositing organization: Max Planck Institute for Developmental Biology. Publication: An asymmetric PAN3 dimer recruits a single PAN2 exonuclease to mediate mRNA deadenylation and decay. Jonas S, Christie M, Peter D, Bhandari D, Loh B, Huntzinger E, Weichenrieder O, Izaurralde E. Nat Struct Mol Biol. 2014 Jul;21(7):599-608. doi: 10.1038/nsmb.2837. Epub 2014 Jun 1. PubMed 24880343.
Backbone
  Vector backbone: Unknown
  Vector type: Bacterial Expression
Growth in bacteria
  Bacterial resistance: Chloramphenicol, 25 μg/mL
  Growth temperature: 37°C
  Growth strain: DH5alpha
  Copy number: Low Copy
Gene/Insert
  Gene/Insert name: NcPAN2_1-351
  Species: Neurospora crassa
  Cloning method: Unknown
Terms and licenses: Academic/Nonprofit Terms; Industry Terms: Not Available to Industry
Depositor comments: ORF extracted from N. crassa Databank: NCU10733.7 Plasmids from this collection were made available to the research community and donated after the lab closed. Please note that the sequence provided by the depositing laboratory may be theoretical/predicted or based on Sanger sequencing results. There may be discrepancies between sequencing results obtained by Addgene and the depositor sequence. If an Addgene verified sequence is not available, please contact before placing your order to request that our lab fully sequence the plasmid.
How to cite: pnYC-NpM-NcPAN2_1-351_Y was a gift from Elisa Izaurralde (Addgene plasmid # 148101 ; http://n2t.net/addgene:148101 ; RRID:Addgene_148101)
